>Addgene plasmid #231263 | pAVEC0_C-mEGFP | addgene full sequence | sequence record 461057 | Addgene NGS Result
TTGAGATCCTTTTTTTCTGCGCGTAATCTGCTGCTTGCAAACAAAAAAACCACCGCTACCAGCGGTGGTT
TGTTTGCCGGATCAAGAGCTACCAACTCTTTTTCCGAAGGTAACTGGCTTCAGCAGAGCGCAGATACCAA
ATACTGTTCTTCTAGTGTAGCCGTAGTTAGGCCACCACTTCAAGAACTCTGTAGCACCGCCTACATACCT
CGCTCTGCTAATCCTGTTACCAGTGGCTGCTGCCAGTGGCGATAAGTCGTGTCTTACCGGGTTGGACTCA
AGACGATAGTTACCGGATAAGGCGCAGCGGTCGGGCTGAACGGGGGGTTCGTGCACACAGCCCAGCTTGG
AGCGAACGACCTACACCGAACTGAGATACCTACAGCGTGAGCTATGAGAAAGCGCCACGCTTCCCGAAGG
GAGAAAGGCGGACAGGTATCCGGTAAGCGGCAGGGTCGGAACAGGAGAGCGCACGAGGGAGCTTCCAGGG
GGAAACGCCTGGTATCTTTATAGTCCTGTCGGGTTTCGCCACCTCTGACTTGAGCGTCGATTTTTGTGAT
GCTCGTCAGGGGGGCGGAGCCTATGGAAAAACGCCAGCAACGCGGCCTTTTTACGGTTCCTGGCCTTTTG
CTGGCCTTTTGCTCACATGTTCTTTCCTGCGTTATCCCCTGATTCTGTGGATAACCGTATTACCGCCTTT
GAGTGACTGAAGAACCGAGCGCCGCCGTCTAAAAAGGTGATGTGTATTTGAGTAAAACAGCTTGCGTCAT
GCGGTCGCTGCGTATATGATGCGATGAGTAAATAAACAAATACGCAAGGGGAACGCATGAAGGTTATCGC
TGTACTTAACCAGAAAGGCGGGTCAGGCAAGACGACCATCGCAACCCATCTAGCCCGCGCCCTGCAACTC
GCCGGGGCCGATGTTCTGTTAGTCGATTCCGATCCCCAGGGCAGTGCCCGCGATTGGGCGGCCGTGCGGG
AAGATCAACCGCTAACCGTTGTCGGCATCGACCGCCCGACGATTGACCGCGACGTGAAGGCCATCGGCCG
GCGCGACTTCGTAGTGATCGACGGAGCGCCCCAGGCGGCGGACTTGGCTGTGTCCGCGATCAAGGCAGCC
GACTTCGTGCTGATTCCGGTGCAGCCAAGCCCTTACGACATATGGGCCACCGCCGACCTGGTGGAGCTGG
TTAAGCAGCGCATTGAGGTCACGGATGGAAGGCTACAAGCGGCCTTTGTCGTGTCGCGGGCGATCAAAGG
CACGCGCATCGGCGGTGAGGTTGCCGAGGCGCTGGCCGGGTACGAGCTGCCCATTCTTGAGTCCCGTATC
ACGCAGCGCGTGAGCTACCCAGGCACTGCCGCCGCCGGCACAACCGTTCTTGAATCAGAACCCGAGGGCG
ACGCTGCCCGCGAGGTCCAGGCGCTGGCCGCTGAAATTAAATCAAAACTCATTTGAGTTAATGAGGTAAA
GAGAAAATGAGCAAAAGCACAAACACGCTAAGTGCCGGCCGTCCGAGCGCACGCAGCAGCAAGGCTGCAA
CGTTGGCCAGCCTGGCAGACACGCCAGCCATGAAGCGGGTCAACTTTCAGTTGCCGGCGGAGGATCACAC
CAAGCTGAAGATGTACGCGGTACGCCAAGGCAAGACCATTACCGAGCTGCTATCTGAATACATCGCGCAG
CTACCAGAGTAAATGAGCAAATGAATAAATGAGTAGATGAATTTTAGCGGCTAAAGGAGGCGGCATGGAA
AATCAAGAACAACCAGGCACCGACGCCGTGGAATGCCCCATGTGTGGAGGAACGGGCGGTTGGCCAGGCG
TAAGCGGCTGGGTTGCCTGCCGGCCCTGCAATGGCACTGGAACCCCCAAGCCCGAGGAATCGGCGTGAGC
GGTCGCAAACCATCCGGCCCGGTACAAATCGGCGCGGCGCTGGGTGATGACCTGGTGGAGAAGTTGAAGG
CCGCGCAGGCCGCCCAGCGGCAACGCATCGAGGCAGAAGCACGCCCCGGTGAATCGTGGCAAGCGGCCGC
TGATCGAATCCGCAAAGAATCCCGGCAACCGCCGGCAGCCGGTGCGCCGTCGATTAGGAAGCCGCCCAAG
GGCGACGAGCAACCAGATTTTTTCGTTCCGATGCTCTATGACGTGGGCACCCGCGATAGTCGCAGCATCA
TGGACGTGGCCGTTTTCCGTCTGTCGAAGCGTGACCGACGAGCTGGCGAGGTGATCCGCTACGAGCTTCC
AGACGGGCACGTAGAGGTTTCCGCAGGGCCGGCCGGCATGGCCAGTGTGTGGGATTACGACCTGGTACTG
ATGGCGGTTTCCCATCTAACCGAATCCATGAACCGATACCGGGAAGGGAAGGGAGACAAGCCCGGCCGCG
TGTTCCGTCCACACGTTGCGGACGTACTCAAGTTCTGCCGGCGAGCCGATGGCGGAAAGCAGAAAGACGA
CCTGGTAGAAACCTGCATTCGGTTAAACACCACGCACGTTGCCATGCAGCGTACGAAGAAGGCCAAGAAC
GGCCGCCTGGTGACGGTATCCGAGGGTGAAGCCTTGATTAGCCGCTACAAGATCGTAAAGAGCGAAACCG
GGCGGCCGGAGTACATCGAGATCGAGCTAGCTGATTGGATGTACCGCGAGATCACAGAAGGCAAGAACCC
GGACGTGCTGACGGTTCACCCCGATTACTTTTTGATCGATCCCGGCATCGGCCGTTTTCTCTACCGCCTG
GCACGCCGCGCCGCAGGCAAGGCAGAAGCCAGATGGTTGTTCAAGACGATCTACGAACGCAGTGGCAGCG
CCGGAGAGTTCAAGAAGTTCTGTTTCACCGTGCGCAAGCTGATCGGGTCAAATGACCTGCCGGAGTACGA
TTTGAAGGAGGAGGCGGGGCAGGCTGGCCCGATCCTAGTCATGCGCTACCGCAACCTGATCGAGGGCGAA
GCATCCGCCGGTTCCTAATGTACGGAGCAGATGCTAGGGCAAATTGCCCTAGCAGGGGAAAAAGGTCGAA
AAGGTCTCTTTCCTGTGGATAGCACGTACATTGGGAACCCAAAGCCGTACATTGGGAACCGGAACCCGTA
CATTGGGAACCCAAAGCCGTACATTGGGAACCGGTCACACATGTAAGTGACTGATATAAAAGAGAAAAAA
GGCGATTTTTCCGCCTAAAACTCTTTAAAACTTATTAAAACTCTTAAAACCCGCCTGGCCTGTGCATAAC
TGTCTGGCCAGCGCACAGCCGAAGAGCTGCAAAAAGCGCCTACCCTTCGGTCGCTGCGCTCCCTACGCCC
CGCCGCTTCGCGTCGGCCTATCGCGGCCGCTGGCCGCTCAAAAATGGCTGGCCTACGGCCAGGCAATCTA
CCAGCGCGCGGACAAGCTAGGATTGGCAGGATATATTCAGTTGTAAATGCGAGCTGTTGGCTGGCTGGTG
GCAGGATATATTCAGTTGTAAATAAATTGACGCTTAGACAACTTAATAACACATTGCGGACGTTTTTAAT
GTACTGAATTAACGCCGAATTAATTCGAGCTCTCTAGAATCGTCGACTCGAGACTAGAGCCAAGCTGATC
TCCTTTGCCCCGGAGATCACCATGGACGACTTTCTCTATCTCTACGATCTAGGAAGAAAGTTCGACGGAG
AAGGTGACGATACCATGTTCACCACCGATAATGAGAAGATTAGCCTCTTCAATTTCAGAAAGAATGCTGA
CCCACAGATGGTTAGAGAGGCTTACGCGGCAGGTCTCATCAAGACGATCTACCCGAGTAATAATCTCCAG
GAGATCAAATACCTTCCCAAGAAGGTTAAAGATGCAGTCAAAAGATTCAGGACTAACTGCATCAAGAACA
CAGAGAAAGATATATTTCTCAAGATCAGAAGTACTATTCCAGTATGGACGATTCAAGGCTTGCTTCATAA
ACCAAGGCAAGTAATAGAGATTGGAGTCTCTAAGAAAGTAGTTCCTACTGAATCAAAGGCCATGGAGTCA
AAAATTCAGATCGAGGATCTAACAGAACTCGCCGTGAAGACTGGCGAACAGTTCATACAGAGTCTTTTAC
GACTCAATGACAAGAAGAAAATCTTCGTCAACATGGTGGAGCACGACACTCTCGTCTACTCCAAGAATAT
CAAAGATACAGTCTCAGAAGACCAAAGGGCTATTGAGACTTTTCAACAAAGGGTAATATCGGGAAACCTC
CTCGGATTCCATTGCCCAGCTATCTGTCACTTCATCAAAAGGACAGTAGAAAAGGAAGGTGGCACCTACA
AATGCCATCATTGCGATAAAGGAAAGGCTATCGTTCAAGATGCCTCTGCCGACAGTGGTCCCAAAGATGG
ACCCCCACCCACGAGGAGCATCGTGGAAAAAGAAGACGTTCCAACCACGTCTTCAAAGCAAGTGGATTGA
TGTGATATCTCCACTGACGTAAGGGATGACGCACAATCCCACTATCCTTCGCAATGAGACTTTTCAACAA
AGGGTAATATCGGGAAACCTCCTCGGATTCCATTGCCCAGCTATCTGTCACTTCATCAAAAGGACAGTAG
AAAAGGAAGGTGGCACCTACAAATGCCATCATTGCGATAAAGGAAAGGCTATCGTTCAAGATGCCTCTGC
CGACAGTGGTCCCAAAGATGGACCCCCACCCACGAGGAGCATCGTGGAAAAAGAAGACGTTCCAACCACG
TCTTCAAAGCAAGTGGATTGATGTGATATCTCCACTGACGTAAGGGATGACGCACAATCCCACTATCCTT
CGCAAGACCCTTCCTCTATATAAGGAAGTTCATTTCATTTGGAGAGAGGCCTATTTTTACAACAATTACC
AACAACAACAAACAACAAACAACATTACAATTACTATTTACAATTACAGGCCTCCCGGGTCAGGAAGCGA
AACACCAGGAACATCAGAAAGTGCAACACCAGAATCTGGATCCGGCTCTGAAACTCCTGGTACTAGTGAA
TCGGCTACCCCTGAATCAGGGTCCTCTGTTTCAAAGGGAGAGGAGTTGTTCACTGGAGTTGTTCCTATCT
TGGTTGAGCTTGATGGAGATGTTAACGGACACAAGTTCTCAGTTTCTGGAGAGGGAGAGGGAGATGCTAC
TTACGGAAAGCTCACTTTGAAGTTCATCTGCACTACTGGTAAGCTTCCTGTTCCATGGCCAACCCTTGTT
ACCACCCTTACCTACGGTGTTCAATGCTTCTCTCGTTACCCTGATCACATGAAGCAACACGATTTCTTCA
AGTCTGCTATGCCTGAGGGTTACGTCCAAGAGAGAACCATCTTCTTTAAGGATGATGGTAACTACAAGAC
TAGAGCTGAGGTCAAGTTTGAGGGTGACACTCTTGTCAACAGAATCGAACTTAAGGGTATCGACTTTAAG
GAAGACGGTAACATCCTTGGTCACAAGTTGGAATACAACTACAACTCTCACAACGTTTACATCATGGCTG
ACAAGCAGAAGAACGGTATCAAGGTTAACTTTAAGATCAGACACAACATTGAAGATGGTTCTGTTCAGTT
GGCTGATCACTACCAGCAGAACACTCCTATTGGTGATGGTCCTGTTTTGTTGCCAGATAACCACTACTTG
TCTACTCAGTCTAAATTGAGTAAAGATCCAAACGAGAAGAGAGATCACATGGTTCTTCTTGAGTTTGTTA
CTGCTGCTGGTATTACTCTTGGAATGGATGAGCTTTACAAGTGAGGGTCCTCTGTCCTGATCACGGCCAT
GCTAGAGTCCGCAAAAATCACCAGTCTCTCTCTACAAATCTATCTCTCTCTATTTTTCTCCAGAATAATG
TGTGAGTAGTTCCCAGATAAGGGAATTAGGGTTCTTATAGGGTTTCGCTCATGTGTTGAGCATATAAGAA
ACCCTTAGTATGTATTTGTATTTGTAAAATACTTCTATCAATAAAATTTCTAATTCCTAAAACCAAAATC
CAGTGACCTGGTAACCTGGCAGGATATATGCGGTTGTAATTTTGGCAGGATATATGCGGTTGTAATTCAT
TTTTATTGTCTAAATTTCTGTATTTGTTTGTTTGCAATTAGATCCACGTTGTGTCTCAAAATCTCTGATG
TTACATTGCACAAGATAAAAATATATCATCATGAACAATAAAACTGTCTGCTTACATAAACAGTAATACA
AGGGGTGTTATGAGCCATATTCAACGGGAAACGTCGAGGCCGCGATTAAATTCCAACATGGATGCTGATT
TATATGGGTATAAATGGGCTCGCGATAATGTCGGGCAATCAGGTGCGACAATCTATCGCTTGTATGGGAA
GCCCGATGCGCCAGAGTTGTTTCTGAAACATGGCAAAGGTAGCGTTGCCAATGATGTTACAGATGAGATG
GTCAGACTAAACTGGCTGACGGAATTTATGCCTCTTCCGACCATCAAGCATTTTATCCGTACTCCTGATG
ATGCATGGTTACTCACCACTGCGATCCCCGGAAAAACAGCATTCCAGGTATTAGAAGAATATCCTGATTC
AGGTGAAAATATTGTTGATGCGCTGGCAGTGTTCCTGCGCCGGTTGCATTCGATTCCTGTTTGTAATTGT
CCTTTTAACAGCGATCGCGTATTTCGTCTCGCTCAGGCGCAATCACGAATGAATAACGGTTTGGTTGATG
CGAGTGATTTTGATGACGAGCGTAATGGCTGGCCTGTTGAACAAGTCTGGAAAGAAATGCATAAACTTTT
GCCATTCTCACCGGATTCAGTCGTCACTCATGGTGATTTCTCACTTGATAACCTTATTTTTGACGAGGGG
AAATTAATAGGTTGTATTGATGTTGGACGAGTCGGAATCGCAGACCGATACCAGGATCTTGCCATCCTAT
GGAACTGCCTCGGTGAGTTTTCTCCTTCATTACAGAAACGGCTTTTTCAAAAATATGGTATTGATAATCC
TGATATGAATAAATTGCAGTTTCATTTGATGCTCGATGAGTTTTTCTAATCAGAATTGGTTAATTGGTTG
TAACACTGGCAGAGCATTACGCTGACTTGACGGGACGGCGCAAGCTCATGACCAAAATCCCTTAACGTGA
GTTACGCGTCGTTCCACTGAGCGTCAGACCCCGTAGAAAAGATCAAAGGATCTTC
Features (pLannotate 1.2.2; 12 found; start..end, strand, type, name):
      1..589     +  rep_origin     ori: high-copy-number ColE1/pMB1/pBR322/pUC origin of replication
    827..1456    +  CDS            pVS1 StaA: stability protein from the Pseudomonas plasmid pVS1 (Heeb et al., 2000)
   1885..2958    +  CDS            pVS1 RepA: replication protein from the Pseudomonas plasmid pVS1 (Heeb et al., 2000)
   3024..3218    +  rep_origin     pVS1 oriV: origin of replication for the Pseudomonas plasmid pVS1 (Heeb et al., 2000)
   3385..3408    +  misc_feature   LB T-DNA repeat: left border repeat from octopine Ach5 T-DNA
   3430..3453    +  misc_feature   LB T-DNA repeat: left border repeat from octopine Ach5 T-DNA
   4164..4464    +  promoter       CaMV 35S promoter (fragment): strong constitutive promoter from cauliflower mosaic virus
   4465..4806    +  promoter       CaMV 35S promoter: strong constitutive promoter from cauliflower mosaic virus
   4822..4877    +  misc_feature   TMV Ω: translational enhancer from the tobacco mosaic virus 5'-leader sequence (Gallie et al., 1988)
   4998..5711    +  CDS            mEGFP: mEGFP is a basic (constitutively fluorescent) green fluorescent protein published in 2002, derived from Aequorea victoria. It has moderate acid sensitivity.
   5795..5954    +  polyA_signal   CaMV poly(A) signal (fragment): cauliflower mosaic virus polyadenylation signal
   6170..6979    +  CDS            KanR: aminoglycoside phosphotransferase; aph(3')-Ia; confers resistance to kanamycin in bacteria or G418 (Geneticin®) in eukaryotes
