[The description below was written by a language model from this plasmid's Addgene catalogue record and pLannotate feature annotations shown in this document.]
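Description:
pAVEC0_C-mEGFP is an empty plant expression backbone of about 7.1 kb, described in its record as a modular binary vector assembled from fragments of pENTR, pEG103 and an NPTII sequence. It carries two replication systems. A high-copy ColE1/pUC-type origin supports propagation in E. coli. The pVS1 module (StaA stability protein, RepA replication protein and oriV) is the broad-host-range replicon commonly used to maintain binary vectors in Agrobacterium. Bacterial selection is by kanamycin, conferred by an aph(3')-Ia aminoglycoside phosphotransferase gene.

The payload is an expression cassette awaiting a gene of interest. An enhanced CaMV 35S promoter, annotated as a partial copy directly followed by a full copy, gives strong constitutive transcription in plants. It is followed by the TMV Ω 5' leader, which acts as a translational enhancer. A short unannotated gap separates Ω from the mEGFP coding sequence, and this is presumably where an open reading frame is inserted so that the encoded protein is fused at its C terminus to monomeric EGFP. The record does not describe the cloning site or the assembly method. A CaMV polyadenylation signal fragment terminates the transcript.

Two tandem octopine-type left border repeats lie upstream of the cassette. The automated annotation does not identify a right border repeat or a dedicated plant selectable marker, and the region between the left borders and the promoter is unannotated, so the full extent of the T-DNA cannot be defined from the feature table. The stated use is expressing C-terminally mEGFP-tagged fusion proteins in plants, which would suit applications such as live imaging of protein localisation.
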