Addgene plasmid #231263: pAVEC0_C-mEGFP
Purpose: (Empty Backbone) For expressing fusion proteins with C terminally tagged mEGFP in plants
Depositing lab: Jacob Brunkard. Depositing organization: University of Wisconsin, Madison. Publication: Seamless, modular binary vectors for plant cell and molecular biology. Greenhalgh R, Horner W, Klimpel KA, Chatterjee S, Scarpin MR, Brunkard JO. Plant Biotechnol J. 2025 Jun 26. doi: 10.1111/pbi.70233. PubMed 40574375.
Backbone
  Vector backbone: Backbone assembled from fragments of pENTR, pEG103, and NPTII
  Vector type: Plant Expression
  Tag / fusion protein: mEGFP (C terminal on insert)
Growth in bacteria
  Bacterial resistance: Kanamycin, 50 μg/mL
  Growth temperature: 37°C
  Growth strain: DH5alpha
  Copy number: Unknown
Gene/Insert
  Gene/Insert name: None
  Mutation: N/A
  Tag / fusion protein: mEGFP (C terminal on insert)
Terms and licenses: Academic/Nonprofit Terms; Industry Terms: Not Available to Industry
Depositor comments: No gene inserted in primary locus, this is a vector backbone.
How to cite: pAVEC0_C-mEGFP was a gift from Jacob Brunkard (Addgene plasmid # 231263 ; http://n2t.net/addgene:231263 ; RRID:Addgene_231263)
